>Addgene plasmid #203427 | pCDNA3-HA-HA-human CMYC (1-208) | addgene full sequence | sequence record 403661 | Addgene NGS Result
GCCTATTGGTTAAAAAATGAGCTGATTTAACAAAAATTTAACGCGAATTAATTCTGTGGAATGTGTGTCA
GTTAGGGTGTGGAAAGTCCCCAGGCTCCCCAGCAGGCAGAAGTATGCAAAGCATGCATCTCAATTAGTCA
GCAACCAGGTGTGGAAAGTCCCCAGGCTCCCCAGCAGGCAGAAGTATGCAAAGCATGCATCTCAATTAGT
CAGCAACCATAGTCCCGCCCCTAACTCCGCCCATCCCGCCCCTAACTCCGCCCAGTTCCGCCCATTCTCC
GCCCCATGGCTGACTAATTTTTTTTATTTATGCAGAGGCCGAGGCCGCCTCTGCCTCTGAGCTATTCCAG
AAGTAGTGAGGAGGCTTTTTTGGAGGCCTAGGCTTTTGCAAAAAGCTCCCGGGAGCTTGTATATCCATTT
TCGGATCTGATCAAGAGACAGGATGAGGATCGTTTCGCATGATTGAACAAGATGGATTGCACGCAGGTTC
TCCGGCCGCTTGGGTGGAGAGGCTATTCGGCTATGACTGGGCACAACAGACAATCGGCTGCTCTGATGCC
GCCGTGTTCCGGCTGTCAGCGCAGGGGCGCCCGGTTCTTTTTGTCAAGACCGACCTGTCCGGTGCCCTGA
ATGAACTGCAGGACGAGGCAGCGCGGCTATCGTGGCTGGCCACGACGGGCGTTCCTTGCGCAGCTGTGCT
CGACGTTGTCACTGAAGCGGGAAGGGACTGGCTGCTATTGGGCGAAGTGCCGGGGCAGGATCTCCTGTCA
TCTCACCTTGCTCCTGCCGAGAAAGTATCCATCATGGCTGATGCAATGCGGCGGCTGCATACGCTTGATC
CGGCTACCTGCCCATTCGACCACCAAGCGAAACATCGCATCGAGCGAGCACGTACTCGGATGGAAGCCGG
TCTTGTCGATCAGGATGATCTGGACGAAGAGCATCAGGGGCTCGCGCCAGCCGAACTGTTCGCCAGGCTC
AAGGCGCGCATGCCCGACGGCGAGGATCTCGTCGTGACCCATGGCGATGCCTGCTTGCCGAATATCATGG
TGGAAAATGGCCGCTTTTCTGGATTCATCGACTGTGGCCGGCTGGGTGTGGCGGACCGCTATCAGGACAT
AGCGTTGGCTACCCGTGATATTGCTGAAGAGCTTGGCGGCGAATGGGCTGACCGCTTCCTCGTGCTTTAC
GGTATCGCCGCTCCCGATTCGCAGCGCATCGCCTTCTATCGCCTTCTTGACGAGTTCTTCTGAGCGGGAC
TCTGGGGTTCGAAATGACCGACCAAGCGACGCCCAACCTGCCATCACGAGATTTCGATTCCACCGCCGCC
TTCTATGAAAGGTTGGGCTTCGGAATCGTTTTCCGGGACGCCGGCTGGATGATCCTCCAGCGCGGGGATC
TCATGCTGGAGTTCTTCGCCCACCCCAACTTGTTTATTGCAGCTTATAATGGTTACAAATAAAGCAATAG
CATCACAAATTTCACAAATAAAGCATTTTTTTCACTGCATTCTAGTTGTGGTTTGTCCAAACTCATCAAT
GTATCTTATCATGTCTGTATACCGTCGACCTCTAGCTAGAGCTTGGCGTAATCATGGTCATAGCTGTTTC
CTGTGTGAAATTGTTATCCGCTCACAATTCCACACAACATACGAGCCGGAAGCATAAAGTGTAAAGCCTG
GGGTGCCTAATGAGTGAGCTAACTCACATTAATTGCGTTGCGCTCACTGCCCGCTTTCCAGTCGGGAAAC
CTGTCGTGCCAGCTGCATTAATGAATCGGCCAACGCGCGGGGAGAGGCGGTTTGCGTATTGGGCGCTCTT
CCGCTTCCTCGCTCACTGACTCGCTGCGCTCGGTCGTTCGGCTGCGGCGAGCGGTATCAGCTCACTCAAA
GGCGGTAATACGGTTATCCACAGAATCAGGGGATAACGCAGGAAAGAACATGTGAGCAAAAGGCCAGCAA
AAGGCCAGGAACCGTAAAAAGGCCGCGTTGCTGGCGTTTTTCCATAGGCTCCGCCCCCCTGACGAGCATC
ACAAAAATCGACGCTCAAGTCAGAGGTGGCGAAACCCGACAGGACTATAAAGATACCAGGCGTTTCCCCC
TGGAAGCTCCCTCGTGCGCTCTCCTGTTCCGACCCTGCCGCTTACCGGATACCTGTCCGCCTTTCTCCCT
TCGGGAAGCGTGGCGCTTTCTCATAGCTCACGCTGTAGGTATCTCAGTTCGGTGTAGGTCGTTCGCTCCA
AGCTGGGCTGTGTGCACGAACCCCCCGTTCAGCCCGACCGCTGCGCCTTATCCGGTAACTATCGTCTTGA
GTCCAACCCGGTAAGACACGACTTATCGCCACTGGCAGCAGCCACTGGTAACAGGATTAGCAGAGCGAGG
TATGTAGGCGGTGCTACAGAGTTCTTGAAGTGGTGGCCTAACTACGGCTACACTAGAAGAACAGTATTTG
GTATCTGCGCTCTGCTGAAGCCAGTTACCTTCGGAAAAAGAGTTGGTAGCTCTTGATCCGGCAAACAAAC
CACCGCTGGTAGCGGTGGTTTTTTTGTTTGCAAGCAGCAGATTACGCGCAGAAAAAAAGGATCTCAAGAA
GATCCTTTGATCTTTTCTACGGGGTCTGACGCTCAGTGGAACGAAAACTCACGTTAAGGGATTTTGGTCA
TGAGATTATCAAAAAGGATCTTCACCTAGATCCTTTTAAATTAAAAATGAAGTTTTAAATCAATCTAAAG
TATATATGAGTAAACTTGGTCTGACAGTTACCAATGCTTAATCAGTGAGGCACCTATCTCAGCGATCTGT
CTATTTCGTTCATCCATAGTTGCCTGACTCCCCGTCGTGTAGATAACTACGATACGGGAGGGCTTACCAT
CTGGCCCCAGTGCTGCAATGATACCGCGAGACCCACGCTCACCGGCTCCAGATTTATCAGCAATAAACCA
GCCAGCCGGAAGGGCCGAGCGCAGAAGTGGTCCTGCAACTTTATCCGCCTCCATCCAGTCTATTAATTGT
TGCCGGGAAGCTAGAGTAAGTAGTTCGCCAGTTAATAGTTTGCGCAACGTTGTTGCCATTGCTACAGGCA
TCGTGGTGTCACGCTCGTCGTTTGGTATGGCTTCATTCAGCTCCGGTTCCCAACGATCAAGGCGAGTTAC
ATGATCCCCCATGTTGTGCAAAAAAGCGGTTAGCTCCTTCGGTCCTCCGATCGTTGTCAGAAGTAAGTTG
GCCGCAGTGTTATCACTCATGGTTATGGCAGCACTGCATAATTCTCTTACTGTCATGCCATCCGTAAGAT
GCTTTTCTGTGACTGGTGAGTACTCAACCAAGTCATTCTGAGAATAGTGTATGCGGCGACCGAGTTGCTC
TTGCCCGGCGTCAATACGGGATAATACCGCGCCACATAGCAGAACTTTAAAAGTGCTCATCATTGGAAAA
CGTTCTTCGGGGCGAAAACTCTCAAGGATCTTACCGCTGTTGAGATCCAGTTCGATGTAACCCACTCGTG
CACCCAACTGATCTTCAGCATCTTTTACTTTCACCAGCGTTTCTGGGTGAGCAAAAACAGGAAGGCAAAA
TGCCGCAAAAAAGGGAATAAGGGCGACACGGAAATGTTGAATACTCATACTCTTCCTTTTTCAATATTAT
TGAAGCATTTATCAGGGTTATTGTCTCATGAGCGGATACATATTTGAATGTATTTAGAAAAATAAACAAA
TAGGGGTTCCGCGCACATTTCCCCGAAAAGTGCCACCTGACGTCGACGGATCGGGAGATCTCCCGATCCC
CTATGGTGCACTCTCAGTACAATCTGCTCTGATGCCGCATAGTTAAGCCAGTATCTGCTCCCTGCTTGTG
TGTTGGAGGTCGCTGAGTAGTGCGCGAGCAAAATTTAAGCTACAACAAGGCAAGGCTTGACCGACAATTG
CATGAAGAATCTGCTTAGGGTTAGGCGTTTTGCGCTGCTTCGCGATGTACGGGCCAGATATACGCGTTGA
CATTGATTATTGACTAGTTATTAATAGTAATCAATTACGGGGTCATTAGTTCATAGCCCATATATGGAGT
TCCGCGTTACATAACTTACGGTAAATGGCCCGCCTGGCTGACCGCCCAACGACCCCCGCCCATTGACGTC
AATAATGACGTATGTTCCCATAGTAACGCCAATAGGGACTTTCCATTGACGTCAATGGGTGGAGTATTTA
CGGTAAACTGCCCACTTGGCAGTACATCAAGTGTATCATATGCCAAGTACGCCCCCTATTGACGTCAATG
ACGGTAAATGGCCCGCCTGGCATTATGCCCAGTACATGACCTTATGGGACTTTCCTACTTGGCAGTACAT
CTACGTATTAGTCATCGCTATTACCATGGTGATGCGGTTTTGGCAGTACATCAATGGGCGTGGATAGCGG
TTTGACTCACGGGGATTTCCAAGTCTCCACCCCATTGACGTCAATGGGAGTTTGTTTTGGCACCAAAATC
AACGGGACTTTCCAAAATGTCGTAACAACTCCGCCCCATTGACGCAAATGGGCGGTAGGCGTGTACGGTG
GGAGGTCTATATAAGCAGAGCTCTCTGGCTAACTAGAGAACCCACTGCTTACTGGCTTATCGAAATTAAT
ACGACTCACTATAGGGAGACCCAAGCTTGGTACCGAGCTCGGATCTCCCACCATGTACCCTTACGACGTG
CCCGACTACGCCGGGTACCCTTACGACGTGCCCGACTACGCCGGATCCACCATGCCCCTCAACGTTAGCT
TCACCAACAGGAACTATGACCTCGACTACGACTCGGTGCAGCCGTATTTCTACTGCGACGAGGAGGAGAA
CTTCTACCAGCAGCAGCAGCAGAGCGAGCTGCAGCCCCCGGCGCCCAGCGAGGATATCTGGAAGAAATTC
GAGCTGCTGCCCACCCCGCCCCTGTCCCCTAGCCGCCGCTCCGGGCTCTGCTCGCCCTCCTACGTTGCGG
TCACACCCTTCTCCCTTCGGGGAGACAACGACGGCGGTGGCGGGAGCTTCTCCACGGCCGACCAGCTGGA
GATGGTGACCGAGCTGCTGGGAGGAGACATGGTGAACCAGAGTTTCATCTGCGACCCGGACGACGAGACC
TTCATCAAAAACATCATCATCCAGGACTGTATGTGGAGCGGCTTCTCGGCCGCCGCCAAGCTCGTCTCAG
AGAAGCTGGCCTCCTACCAGGCTGCGCGCAAAGACAGCGGCAGCCCGAACCCCGCCCGCGGCCACAGCGT
CTGCTCCACCTCCAGCTTGTACCTGCAGGATCTGAGCGCCGCCGCCTCAGAGTGCATCGACCCCTCGGTG
GTCTTCCCCTACCCTCTCAACGACAGCAGCTCGCCCAAGTCCTGAGCCTCGCAAGACTCCAGCGCCTTCT
CTCCGTCCTCGGATTCTCTGCTCTCCTCGACGGAGTCCTCCCCGCAGGGCAGCCCCGAGCCCCTGGTGCT
CCATGAGGAGACACCGCCCACCACCAGCAGCGACTCTGAGGAGGAACAAGAAGATGAGGAAGAAATCGAT
GTTGTTTCTGTGGAAAAGAGGCAGGCTCCTGGCAAAAGGTCAGAGTCTGGATCACCTTCTGCTGGAGGCC
ACAGCAAACCTCCTCACAGCCCACTGGTCCTCAAGAGGTGCCACGTCTCCACACATCAGCACAACTACGC
AGCGCCTCCCTCCACTCGGAAGGACTATCCTGCTGCCAAGAGGGTCAAGTTGGACAGTGTCAGAGTCCTG
AGACAGATCAGCAACAACCGAAAATGCACCAGCCCCAGGTCCTCGGACACCGAGGAGAATGTCAAGAGGC
GAACACACAACGTCTTGGAGCGCCAGAGGAGGAACGAGCTAAAACGGAGCTTTTTTGCCCTGCGTGACCA
GATCCCGGAGTTGGAAAACAATGAAAAGGCCCCCAAGGTAGTTATCCTTAAAAAAGCCACAGCATACATC
CTGTCCGTCCAAGCAGAGGAGCAAAAGCTCATTTCTGAAGAGGACTTGTTGCGGAAACGACGAGAACAGT
TGAAACACAAACTTGAACAGCTACGGAACTCTTGTGCGTAAGAATTCTGCAGATATCCATCACACTGGCG
GCCGCTCGAGCATGCATCTAGAGGGCCCTATTCTATAGTGTCACCTAAATGCTAGAGCTCGCTGATCAGC
CTCGACTGTGCCTTCTAGTTGCCAGCCATCTGTTGTTTGCCCCTCCCCCGTGCCTTCCTTGACCCTGGAA
GGTGCCACTCCCACTGTCCTTTCCTAATAAAATGAGGAAATTGCATCGCATTGTCTGAGTAGGTGTCATT
CTATTCTGGGGGGTGGGGTGGGGCAGGACAGCAAGGGGGAGGATTGGGAAGACAATAGCAGGCATGCTGG
GGATGCGGTGGGCTCTATGGCTTCTGAGGCGGAAAGAACCAGCTGGGGCTCTAGGGGGTATCCCC
[124 nt withheld, positions 6436-6559]
C
[91 nt withheld, positions 6561-6651]
A
[49 nt withheld, positions 6653-6701]
CCTTTGACGTTGGAGTCCACGTTCTTT
[37 nt withheld, positions 6729-6765]
ACCCTATCTCGGTCTATTCTTTTGATTTATAAGGGATTTTGCCGATTTCG
Features (pLannotate 1.2.2; 21 found; start..end, strand, type, name):
     63..392     +  promoter       SV40 promoter: SV40 enhancer and early promoter
    459..1250    +  CDS            neo: KKA2_KLEPN - Also known as kan, nptII. Experimental evidence at protein level: Swiss-Prot protein existence level 1. Resistance to kanamycin, neomycin, paromomycin, ribostamycin, butirosin and gentamicin B. From Klebsiella pneumoniae.
   1274..1432    +  CDS            ble (fragment): BLE_KLEPN - Experimental evidence at protein level: Swiss-Prot protein existence level 1. Binding protein with a strong affinity to the bleomycin family of antibiotics. Binds to CL990; an antimitotic-antibiotic compound. From Klebsiella pneumoniae.
   1427..1548    +  polyA_signal   SV40 poly(A) signal: SV40 polyadenylation signal
   1621..1637    -  protein_bind   lac operator: The lac repressor binds to the lac operator to inhibit transcription in E. coli. This inhibition can be relieved by adding lactose or isopropyl-β-D-thiogalactopyranoside (IPTG). lac repressor encoded by lacI
   1645..1675    -  promoter       lac promoter: promoter for the E. coli lac operon
   1690..1711    -  protein_bind   CAP binding site: CAP binding activates transcription in the presence of cAMP. E. coli catabolite activator protein
   1724..1816    -  CDS            lacI (fragment): lac repressor; lacI; The lac repressor binds to the lac operator to inhibit transcription in E. coli. This inhibition can be relieved by adding lactose or isopropyl-β-D-thiogalactopyranoside (IPTG).
   1999..2587    -  rep_origin     ori: high-copy-number ColE1/pMB1/pBR322/pUC origin of replication
   2758..3618    -  CDS            AmpR: β-lactamase; bla; confers resistance to ampicillin, carbenicillin, and related antibiotics
   3619..3723    -  promoter       AmpR promoter: bla
   3782..3834    -  misc_feature   bom (fragment): basis of mobility region from pBR322
   3989..4368    +  enhancer       CMV enhancer: human cytomegalovirus immediate early enhancer
   4369..4572    +  promoter       CMV promoter: human cytomegalovirus (CMV) immediate early promoter
   4568..4601    +  LTR            5' LTR (truncated) (fragment): truncated 5' long terminal repeat (LTR) from HIV-1
   4617..4635    +  promoter       T7 promoter: promoter for bacteriophage T7 RNA polymerase
   4742..6061    +  CDS            c-Myc: human c-Myc proto-oncogene
   6122..6140    -  promoter       SP6 promoter: promoter for bacteriophage SP6 RNA polymerase
   6166..6390    +  polyA_signal   bGH poly(A) signal: bovine growth hormone polyadenylation signal
   6394..6415    +  promoter       SV40 promoter (fragment): SV40 enhancer and early promoter
   6436..49      +  rep_origin     f1 ori (across the origin) (sequence partly withheld): f1 bacteriophage origin of replication; arrow indicates direction of (+) strand synthesis
