[The description below was written by a language model from this plasmid's Addgene catalogue record and pLannotate feature annotations shown in this document.]
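Description:
pCDNA3-HA-HA-human CMYC (1-208) is a mammalian expression plasmid built on the Invitrogen pcDNA3 backbone and intended to express human MYC carrying two N-terminal HA epitope tags. It is propagated in E. coli as a high-copy plasmid through a ColE1/pUC-type origin and selected with ampicillin via the β-lactamase gene. An f1 origin is also present, allowing single-stranded DNA production. For selection in mammalian cells, the backbone carries a neomycin phosphotransferase cassette driven by the SV40 enhancer/early promoter and terminated by the SV40 polyadenylation signal, which confers G418 resistance.

The expression unit consists of the human CMV immediate-early enhancer and promoter, the MYC coding region, and the bovine growth hormone polyadenylation signal. T7 and SP6 phage promoters flank the insert in the usual pcDNA3 arrangement and can serve for in vitro transcription or as sequencing sites. The HA tags are listed in the catalogue fields but are not annotated separately in the feature table; they presumably lie in the unannotated interval between the T7 promoter and the c-Myc feature.

There is one discrepancy. The plasmid name indicates a truncation covering residues 1-208, whereas the annotated c-Myc feature spans about 1.3 kb, a length consistent with roughly full-length MYC rather than a 208-residue fragment. The record does not resolve this, so the insert boundaries should be checked against the sequence. The small HIV-1 LTR, ble, lacI and bom fragments are probably short homology matches or backbone remnants rather than functional parts. The associated publication concerns RUNX3 disruption of the MYC/MAX complex and recruitment of GSK3β-FBXW7. This suggests the tagged MYC is used for interaction or domain-mapping studies, although the record states the purpose only as mammalian expression of MYC.
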