Addgene plasmid #203427: pCDNA3-HA-HA-human CMYC (1-208)
Purpose: Mammalian expression of MYC
Depositing lab: Yoshiaki Ito. Publication: RUNX3 inactivates oncogenic MYC through disruption of MYC/MAX complex and subsequent recruitment of GSK3beta-FBXW7 cascade. Oei V, Chuang LSH, Matsuo J, Srivastava S, Teh M, Ito Y. Commun Biol. 2023 Jul 3;6(1):689. doi: 10.1038/s42003-023-05037-0. PubMed 37400551.
Backbone
  Vector backbone: pcDNA3
  Backbone manufacturer: Invitrogen
  Vector type: Mammalian Expression
Growth in bacteria
  Bacterial resistance: Ampicillin, 100 μg/mL
  Growth temperature: 37°C
  Growth strain: DH5alpha
  Copy number: High Copy
Gene/Insert
  Gene/Insert name: MYC
  Species: H. sapiens (human)
  Entrez Gene: MYC (a.k.a. MRTL, MYCC, bHLHe39, c-Myc)
  Tag / fusion protein: 2 x HA (N terminal on insert)
  Cloning method: Restriction Enzyme; 5′ cloning site Unknown (unknown if destroyed)
  Sequencing primers: 5′ CMV-F; 3′ BGHrev
Terms and licenses: Academic/Nonprofit Terms; Industry Terms: Not Available to Industry
How to cite: pCDNA3-HA-HA-human CMYC (1-208) was a gift from Yoshiaki Ito (Addgene plasmid # 203427 ; http://n2t.net/addgene:203427 ; RRID:Addgene_203427)
